Addgene plasmid #42366: CPSF5A
Purpose: Bacterial expression for structure determination; may not be full ORF
Depositing lab: Nicola Burgess-Brown. Depositing organization: University of Oxford.
Backbone
  Vector backbone: pNIC28-Bsa4
  Backbone manufacturer: SGC
  Vector type: Bacterial Expression
Growth in bacteria
  Bacterial resistance: Kanamycin, 50 μg/mL
  Growth temperature: 37°C
  Growth strain: Mach1 ;
  Copy number: High Copy
Gene/Insert
  Gene/Insert name: CPSF5A (alt names: NUDT21; gi|5901926; PDB:2J8Q)
  Species: H. sapiens (human)
  Insert size (bp): 712
  Mutation: See Comments
  GenBank ID: NUDT21 gi|5901926
  Entrez Gene: NUDT21 (a.k.a. CFIM25, CPSF5)
  Tag / fusion protein: His6-TEV (N terminal on insert)
  Cloning method: Ligation Independent Cloning
  Sequencing primers: 5′ T7; 3′ T7-term
Terms and licenses: Academic/Nonprofit Terms; Industry Terms: Not Available to Industry
Depositor comments: http://www.thesgc.org/structures/2J8Q/ Use BL21(DE3)-R3-pRARE2 strain for expression.
How to cite: CPSF5A was a gift from Nicola Burgess-Brown (Addgene plasmid # 42366 ; http://n2t.net/addgene:42366 ; RRID:Addgene_42366)
