[The description below was written by a language model from this plasmid's Addgene catalogue record and the feature table of its GenBank file.]
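Description:
CPSF5A is a bacterial expression plasmid built on the pNIC28-Bsa4 backbone from the SGC, carrying a human NUDT21 insert (also known as CPSF5 or CFIM25, the 25 kDa subunit of cleavage factor Im, which acts in pre-mRNA 3′ end processing). It was made to produce recombinant protein for structure determination, and the record links it to a deposited crystal structure. The catalogue warns that the insert may not be the full open reading frame. It also points to the depositor comments for any mutations, but none are spelled out there. The plasmid is described as high copy and is selected with kanamycin. The origin of replication is not stated.

The insert was introduced by ligation-independent cloning and is fused at its N-terminus to a hexahistidine tag followed by a tobacco etch virus (TEV) protease recognition site. This allows capture of the protein by immobilised metal affinity chromatography, after which the tag can be removed by TEV cleavage to leave a near-native protein suitable for crystallisation. The promoter is not explicitly recorded. However, the T7 and T7-terminator sequencing primers and the recommended DE3 expression host, which also supplies rare-codon tRNAs, point to T7 RNA polymerase-driven expression.

The available sequence record covers only 712 bp, matching the stated insert size rather than the whole plasmid. It annotates only the 6xHis tag and the TEV site near its start, so the 712 bp figure evidently includes the tag region. The NUDT21 coding region is not annotated, and the backbone elements are not documented in the feature table.
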