LOCUS       Exported 712 bp ds-DNA linear SYN 12-JUN-2021
DEFINITION  Bacterial expression for structure determination; may not be full
            ORF.
ACCESSION   .
VERSION     .
KEYWORDS    CPSF5A
SOURCE      synthetic DNA construct
  ORGANISM  synthetic DNA construct
REFERENCE   1 (bases 1 to 712)
  TITLE     SGC Oxford
REFERENCE   2 (bases 1 to 712)
  AUTHORS   .
  TITLE     Direct Submission
  JOURNAL   Exported Jun 12, 2021 from SnapGene Server 1.1.58
            http://www.snapgene.com
FEATURES             Location/Qualifiers
     source          1..712
                     /organism="synthetic DNA construct"
                     /mol_type="other DNA"
     CDS             7..24
                     /codon_start=1
                     /product="6xHis affinity tag"
                     /label=6xHis
                     /translation="HHHHHH"
     CDS             49..69
                     /codon_start=1
                     /product="tobacco etch virus (TEV) protease recognition and
                     cleavage site"
                     /label=TEV site
                     /translation="ENLYFQS"
ORIGIN
        1 catatgcacc atcatcatca tcattcttct ggtgtagatc tgggtaccga gaacctgtac
       61 ttccaatcca tgtacatcca gcagacgaag cccctcaccc tggagcgcac catcaacctg
      121 taccctctta ccaattatac ttttggtaca aaagagcccc tctacgagaa ggacagctct
      181 gttgcagcca gatttcagcg catgagggaa gaatttgata aaattggaat gaggaggact
      241 gtagaagggg ttctgattgt acatgagcac cggctacccc atgtgttact gctgcagctg
      301 ggaacaactt tcttcaaact acctggtggt gaacttaacc caggagaaga tgaagttgaa
      361 ggactaaaac gcttaatgac agagatactg ggtcgtcagg atggagtttt gcaagactgg
      421 gtcattgacg attgcattgg taactggtgg agaccaaatt ttgaacctcc tcagtatcca
      481 tatattcctg cacatattac aaagcctaag gaacataaga agttgtttct ggttcagctt
      541 caagaaaaag ccttgtttgc agtccctaaa aattacaagc tggtagctgc accattgttt
      601 gaattgtatg acaatgcacc aggatatgga cccatcattt ctagtctccc tcagctgttg
      661 agcaggttca attttattta caactgacag taaaggtgga tacggatccg aa
//
