>Addgene plasmid #42366 | CPSF5A | addgene partial sequence | sequence record 59391 | T7 5'-TAATACGACTCACTATAGGG-3'
CCCTCTAGAAATAATTTTGTTTAACTTTAAGAAGGAGATATACATATGCACCATCATCATCATCATTCTT
CTGGTGTAGATCTGGGTACCGAGAACCTGTACTTCCAATCCATGTACATCCAGCAGACGAAGCCCCTCAC
CCTGGAGCGCACCATCAACCTGTACCCTCTTACCAATTATACTTTTGGTACAAAAGAGCCCCTCTACGAG
AAGGACAGCTCTGTTGCAGCCAGATTTCAGCGCATGAGGGAAGAATTTGATAAAATTGGAATGAGGAGGA
CTGTAGAAGGGGTTCTGATTGTACATGAGCACCGGCTACCCCATGTGTTACTGCTGCAGCTGGGAACAAC
TTTCTTCAAACTACCTGGTGGTGAACTTAACCCAGGAGAAGATGAAGTTGAAGGACTAAAACGCTTAATG
ACAGAGATACTGGGTCGTCAGGATGGAGTTTTGCAAGACTGGGTCATTGACGATTGCATTGGTAACTGGT
GGAGACCAAATTTTGAACCTCCTCAGTATCCATATATTCCTGCACATATTACAAAGCCTAAGGAACATAA
GAAGTTGTTTCTGGTTCAGCTTCAAGAAAAAGCCTTGTTTGCAGTCCCTAAAAATTACAAGCTGGTAGCT
GCACCATTGTTTGAATTGTATGACAATGCACCAGGATATGGACCCATCATTTCTAGTCTCCCTCAGCTGT
TGAGCAGGTTCAATTTTATTTACAACTGACAGTAAAGGTGGATACGGATCCGAATTCGAGCTCCGTCGAC
AAGCTTGCGGCCGCACTCGAGCACCACCACCACCACCACTGAGATCCGGCTGCTAACAAAGCCCGAAAGG
AAGCTGAGTTGGCTGCTGCCACCGCTGAGCAATAACTAGCATAACCCCTTGGGGCCTCTAAACGGGTCTT
GAGGGGTTTTTTGCTGAAGAGACTAT
